>Addgene plasmid #141736 | TFORF0856 | addgene full sequence | sequence record 404258 | Addgene NGS Result
TTAATGTAGTCTTATGCAATACTCTTGTAGTCTTGCAACATGGTAACGATGAGTTAGCAACATGCCTTAC
AAGGAGAGAAAAAGCACCGTGCATGCCGATTGGTGGAAGTAAGGTGGTACGATCGTGCCTTATTAGGAAG
GCAACAGACGGGTCTGACATGGATTGGACGAACCACTGAATTGCCGCATTGCAGAGATATTGTATTTAAG
TGCCTAGCTCGATACATAAACGGGTCTCTCTGGTTAGACCAGATCTGAGCCTGGGAGCTCTCTGGCTAAC
TAGGGAACCCACTGCTTAAGCCTCAATAAAGCTTGCCTTGAGTGCTTCAAGTAGTGTGTGCCCGTCTGTT
GTGTGACTCTGGTAACTAGAGATCCCTCAGACCCTTTTAGTCAGTGTGGAAAATCTCTAGCAGTGGCGCC
CGAACAGGGACTTGAAAGCGAAAGGGAAACCAGAGGAGCTCTCTCGACGCAGGACTCGGCTTGCTGAAGC
GCGCACGGCAAGAGGCGAGGGGCGGCGACTGGTGAGTACGCCAAAAATTTTGACTAGCGGAGGCTAGAAG
GAGAGAGATGGGTGCGAGAGCGTCAGTATTAAGCGGGGGAGAATTAGATCGCGATGGGAAAAAATTCGGT
TAAGGCCAGGGGGAAAGAAAAAATATAAATTAAAACATATAGTATGGGCAAGCAGGGAGCTAGAACGATT
CGCAGTTAATCCTGGCCTGTTAGAAACATCAGAAGGCTGTAGACAAATACTGGGACAGCTACAACCATCC
CTTCAGACAGGATCAGAAGAACTTAGATCATTATATAATACAGTAGCAACCCTCTATTGTGTGCATCAAA
GGATAGAGATAAAAGACACCAAGGAAGCTTTAGACAAGATAGAGGAAGAGCAAAACAAAAGTAAGACCAC
CGCACAGCAAGCGGCCGCTGATCTTCAGACCTGGAGGAGGAGATATGAGGGACAATTGGAGAAGTGAATT
ATATAAATATAAAGTAGTAAAAATTGAACCATTAGGAGTAGCACCCACCAAGGCAAAGAGAAGAGTGGTG
CAGAGAGAAAAAAGAGCAGTGGGAATAGGAGCTTTGTTCCTTGGGTTCTTGGGAGCAGCAGGAAGCACTA
TGGGCGCAGCGTCAATGACGCTGACGGTACAGGCCAGACAATTATTGTCTGGTATAGTGCAGCAGCAGAA
CAATTTGCTGAGGGCTATTGAGGCGCAACAGCATCTGTTGCAACTCACAGTCTGGGGCATCAAGCAGCTC
CAGGCAAGAATCCTGGCTGTGGAAAGATACCTAAAGGATCAACAGCTCCTGGGGATTTGGGGTTGCTCTG
GAAAACTCATTTGCACCACTGCTGTGCCTTGGAATGCTAGTTGGAGTAATAAATCTCTGGAACAGATTTG
GAATCACACGACCTGGATGGAGTGGGACAGAGAAATTAACAATTACACAAGCTTAATACACTCCTTAATT
GAAGAATCGCAAAACCAGCAAGAAAAGAATGAACAAGAATTATTGGAATTAGATAAATGGGCAAGTTTGT
GGAATTGGTTTAACATAACAAATTGGCTGTGGTATATAAAATTATTCATAATGATAGTAGGAGGCTTGGT
AGGTTTAAGAATAGTTTTTGCTGTACTTTCTATAGTGAATAGAGTTAGGCAGGGATATTCACCATTATCG
TTTCAGACCCACCTCCCAACCCCGAGGGGACCCATGCATTGCATCTCAATTAGTCAGCAACCAGGTGTGG
AAAGTCCCCAGGCTCCCCAGCAGGCAGAAGTATGCAAAGCATGCGTCTCAATTAGTCAGCAACCATAGTC
CCGCCCCTAACTCCGCCCATCCCGCCCCTAACTCCGCCCAGTTCCGCCCATTCTCCGCCCCATGGCTGAC
TAATTTTTTTTATTTATGCAGAGGCCGAGGCCGCCTCGGCCTCTGAGCTATTCCAGAAGTAGTGAGGAGG
CTTTTTTGGAGGCCTAGGCTTTTGCAAAAAGCTTTCTAGAGGTACCACCGGAGCTTACCATGACCGAGTA
CAAGCCCACGGTGCGCCTCGCCACCCGCGACGACGTCCCCAGGGCCGTACGCACCCTCGCCGCCGCGTTC
GCCGACTACCCCGCCACGCGCCACACCGTCGATCCGGACCGCCACATCGAGCGGGTCACCGAGCTGCAAG
AACTCTTCCTCACGCGCGTCGGGCTCGACATCGGCAAGGTGTGGGTCGCGGACGACGGCGCCGCCGTGGC
GGTCTGGACCACGCCGGAGAGCGTCGAAGCGGGGGCGGTGTTCGCCGAGATCGGCCCGCGCATGGCCGAG
TTGAGCGGTTCCCGGCTGGCCGCGCAGCAACAGATGGAAGGCCTCCTGGCGCCGCACCGGCCCAAGGAGC
CCGCGTGGTTCCTGGCCACCGTCGGCGTCTCGCCCGACCACCAGGGCAAGGGTCTGGGCAGCGCCGTCGT
GCTCCCCGGAGTGGAGGCGGCCGAGCGCGCCGGGGTGCCCGCCTTCCTGGAGACCTCCGCGCCCCGCAAC
CTCCCCTTCTACGAGCGGCTCGGCTTCACCGTCACCGCCGACGTCGAGGTGCCCGAAGGACCGCGCACCT
GGTGCATGACCCGCAAGCCCGGTGCCAGTTAACGAATTCTAGATCTTGAGACAAATGGCAGTATTCATCC
ACAATTTTAAAAGAAAAGGGGGGATTGGGGGGTACAGTGCAGGGGAAAGAATAGTAGACATAATAGCAAC
AGACATACAAACTAAAGAATTACAAAAACAAATTACAAAAATTCAAAATTTTCGGGTTTATTACAGGGAC
AGCAGAGATCCACTTTGGCGCCGGCTCGAGGCCTGCAGGTGCAAAGATGGATAAAGTTTTAAACAGAGAG
GAATCTTTGCAGCTAATGGACCTTCTAGGTCTTGAAAGGAGTGGGAATTGGCTCCGGTGCCCGTCAGTGG
GCAGAGCGCACATCGCCCACAGTCCCCGAGAAGTTGGGGGGAGGGGTCGGCAATTGAACCGGTGCCTAGA
GAAGGTGGCGCGGGGTAAACTGGGAAAGTGATGTCGTGTACTGGCTCCGCCTTTTTCCCGAGGGTGGGGG
AGAACCGTATATAAGTGCAGTAGTCGCCGTGAACGTTCTTTTTCGCAACGGGTTTGCCGCCAGAACACAG
GTAAGTGCCGTGTGTGGTTCCCGCGGGCCTGGCCTCTTTACGGGTTATGGCCCTTGCGTGCCTTGAATTA
CTTCCACCTGGCTGCAGTACGTGATTCTTGATCCCGAGCTTCGGGTTGGAAGTGGGTGGGAGAGTTCGAG
GCCTTGCGCTTAAGGAGCCCCTTCGCCTCGTGCTTGAGTTGAGGCCTGGCCTGGGCGCTGGGGCCGCCGC
GTGCGAATCTGGTGGCACCTTCGCGCCTGTCTCGCTGCTTTCGATAAGTCTCTAGCCATTTAAAATTTTT
GATGACCTGCTGCGACGCTTTTTTTCTGGCAAGATAGTCTTGTAAATGCGGGCCAAGATCTGCACACTGG
TATTTCGGTTTTTGGGGCCGCGGGCGGCGACGGGGCCCGTGCGTCCCAGCGCACATGTTCGGCGAGGCGG
GGCCTGCGAGCGCGGCCACCGAGAATCGGACGGGGGTAGTCTCAAGCTGGCCGGCCTGCTCTGGTGCCTG
GCCTCGCGCCGCCGTGTATCGCCCCGCCCTGGGCGGCAAGGCTGGCCCGGTCGGCACCAGTTGCGTGAGC
GGAAAGATGGCCGCTTCCCGGCCCTGCTGCAGGGAGCTCAAAATGGAGGACGCGGCGCTCGGGAGAGCGG
GCGGGTGAGTCACCCACACAAAGGAAAAGGGCCTTTCCGTCCTCAGCCGTCGCTTCATGTGACTCCACGG
AGTACCGGGCGCCGTCCAGGCACCTCGATTAGTTCTCGAGCTTTTGGAGTACGTCGTCTTTAGGTTGGGG
GGAGGGGTTTTATGCGATGGAGTTTCCCCACACTGAGTGGGTGGAGACTGAAGTTAGGCCAGCTTGGCAC
TTGATGTAATTCTCCTTGGAATTTGCCCTTTTTGAGTTTGGATCTTGGTTCATTCTCAAGCCTCAGACAG
TGGTTCAAAGTTTTTTTCTTCCATTTCAGGTGTCGTGAGGCTAGCACCGCCACCATGACCGGCCGGGACT
CGCTTTCCGACGGGCGCACTAGCAGCAGGGCGCTGGTGCCTGGCGGTTCCCCTAGGGGCTCGCGCCCCCG
GGGCTTCGCCATCACGGACCTGCTGGGCTTGGAGGCCGAGCTGCCGGCGCCCGCTGGCCCAGGACAGGGA
TCTGGCTGCGAGGGTCCGGCAGTCGCGCCGTGCCCGGGCCCGGGGCTTGACGGCTCCAGCCTGGCGCGTG
GGGCCCTACCGCTGGGACTCGGCCTCCTCTGTGGCTTCGGCACGCAGCCGCCGGCGGCCGCTCGAGCACC
CTGCCTGCTCCTAGCGGACGTGCCGTTCCTGCCGCCCAGGGGCCCCGAGCCCGCTGCCCCGCTGGCTCCC
AGCCGTCCGCCGCCTGCGCTCGGCCGCCAGAAGCGCAGCGACAGCGTCTCCACGTCCGATGAGGACAGCC
AGTCTGAAGACAGGAATGACCTAAAGGCATCCCCCACCTTGGGCAAGAGGAAGAAGCGGCGGCACAGGAC
AGTTTTCACTGCTCACCAGCTGGAAGAGTTGGAGAAGGCATTCAGCGAGGCCCACTACCCTGATGTGTAT
GCCCGAGAAATGCTGGCTGTGAAAACTGAGCTCCCCGAAGACCGGATACAGGTGTCTGGGGTCCCTTTTC
TCCGCTCCAAAGATACCACAGAGAACGTGTCATTCCCACATTCAGTGAGCCAATCAGCAGTCCCTTCTCT
ATAGTAATGAACTAGTCCGTAACTTGAAAGTATTTCGATTTCTTGGCTTTATATATCTTGTGGAAAGGAC
GACCTACGTCCTTTGAATTGCCATGAACGCGTTAAGTCGACAATCAACCTCTGGATTACAAAATTTGTGA
AAGATTGACTGGTATTCTTAACTATGTTGCTCCTTTTACGCTATGTGGATACGCTGCTTTAATGCCTTTG
TATCATGCTATTGCTTCCCGTATGGCTTTCATTTTCTCCTCCTTGTATAAATCCTGGTTGCTGTCTCTTT
ATGAGGAGTTGTGGCCCGTTGTCAGGCAACGTGGCGTGGTGTGCACTGTGTTTGCTGACGCAACCCCCAC
TGGTTGGGGCATTGCCACCACCTGTCAGCTCCTTTCCGGGACTTTCGCTTTCCCCCTCCCTATTGCCACG
GCGGAACTCATCGCCGCCTGCCTTGCCCGCTGCTGGACAGGGGCTCGGCTGTTGGGCACTGACAATTCCG
TGGTGTTGTCGGGGAAATCATCGTCCTTTCCTTGGCTGCTCGCCTGTGTTGCCACCTGGATTCTGCGCGG
GACGTCCTTCTGCTACGTCCCTTCGGCCCTCAATCCAGCGGACCTTCCTTCCCGCGGCCTGCTGCCGGCT
CTGCGGCCTCTTCCGCGTCTTCGCCTTCGCCCTCAGACGAGTCGGATCTCCCTTTGGGCCGCCTCCCCGC
GTCGACTTTAAGACCAATGACTTACAAGGCAGCTGTAGATCTTAGCCACTTTTTAAAAGAAAAGGGGGGA
CTGGAAGGGCTAATTCACTCCCAACGAAGACAAGATCTGCTTTTTGCTTGTACTGGGTCTCTCTGGTTAG
ACCAGATCTGAGCCTGGGAGCTCTCTGGCTAACTAGGGAACCCACTGCTTAAGCCTCAATAAAGCTTGCC
TTGAGTGCTTCAAGTAGTGTGTGCCCGTCTGTTGTGTGACTCTGGTAACTAGAGATCCCTCAGACCCTTT
TAGTCAGTGTGGAAAATCTCTAGCAGTACGTATAGTAGTTCATGTCATCTTATTATTCAGTATTTATAAC
TTGCAAAGAAATGAATATCAGAGAGTGAGAGGAACTTGTTTATTGCAGCTTATAATGGTTACAAATAAAG
CAATAGCATCACAAATTTCACAAATAAAGCATTTTTTTCACTGCATTCTAGTTGTGGTTTGTCCAAACTC
ATCAATGTATCTTATCATGTCTGGCTCTAGCTATCCCGCCCCTAACTCCGCCCATCCCGCCCCTAACTCC
GCCCAGTTCCGCCCATTCTCCGCCCCATGGCTGACTAATTTTTTTTATTTATGCAGAGGCCGAGGCCGCC
TCGGCCTCTGAGCTATTCCAGAAGTAGTGAGGAGGCTTTTTTGGAGGCCTAGGGACGTACCCAATTCGCC
CTATAGTGAGTCGTATTACGCGCGCTCACTGGCCGTCGTTTTACAACGTCGTGACTGGGAAAACCCTGGC
GTTACCCAACTTAATCGCCTTGCAGCACATCCCCCTTTCGCCAGCTGGCGTAATAGCGAAGAGGCCCGCA
CCGATCGCCCTTCCCAACAGTTGCGCAGCCTGAATGGCGAATGGG
[124 nt withheld, positions 6416-6539]
C
[91 nt withheld, positions 6541-6631]
A
[49 nt withheld, positions 6633-6681]
CCTTTGACGTTGGAGTCCACGTTCTTT
[37 nt withheld, positions 6709-6745]
ACCCTATCTCGGTCTATTCTTTTGATTTATAAGGGATTTTGCCGATTTCGGCCTATTGGTTAAAAAATGA
GCTGATTTAACAAAAATTTAACGCGAATTTTAACAAAATATTAACGCTTACAATTTAGGTGGCACTTTTC
GGGGAAATGTGCGCGGAACCCCTATTTGTTTATTTTTCTAAATACATTCAAATATGTATCCGCTCATGAG
ACAATAACCCTGATAAATGCTTCAATAATATTGAAAAAGGAAGAGTATGAGTATTCAACATTTCCGTGTC
GCCCTTATTCCCTTTTTTGCGGCATTTTGCCTTCCTGTTTTTGCTCACCCAGAAACGCTGGTGAAAGTAA
AAGATGCTGAAGATCAGTTGGGTGCACGAGTGGGTTACATCGAACTGGATCTCAACAGCGGTAAGATCCT
TGAGAGTTTTCGCCCCGAAGAACGTTTTCCAATGATGAGCACTTTTAAAGTTCTGCTATGTGGCGCGGTA
TTATCCCGTATTGACGCCGGGCAAGAGCAACTCGGTCGCCGCATACACTATTCTCAGAATGACTTGGTTG
AGTACTCACCAGTCACAGAAAAGCATCTTACGGATGGCATGACAGTAAGAGAATTATGCAGTGCTGCCAT
AACCATGAGTGATAACACTGCGGCCAACTTACTTCTGACAACGATCGGAGGACCGAAGGAGCTAACCGCT
TTTTTGCACAACATGGGGGATCATGTAACTCGCCTTGATCGTTGGGAACCGGAGCTGAATGAAGCCATAC
CAAACGACGAGCGTGACACCACGATGCCTGTAGCAATGGCAACAACGTTGCGCAAACTATTAACTGGCGA
ACTACTTACTCTAGCTTCCCGGCAACAATTAATAGACTGGATGGAGGCGGATAAAGTTGCAGGACCACTT
CTGCGCTCGGCCCTTCCGGCTGGCTGGTTTATTGCTGATAAATCTGGAGCCGGTGAGCGTGGGTCTCGCG
GTATCATTGCAGCACTGGGGCCAGATGGTAAGCCCTCCCGTATCGTAGTTATCTACACGACGGGGAGTCA
GGCAACTATGGATGAACGAAATAGACAGATCGCTGAGATAGGTGCCTCACTGATTAAGCATTGGTAACTG
TCAGACCAAGTTTACTCATATATACTTTAGATTGATTTAAAACTTCATTTTTAATTTAAAAGGATCTAGG
TGAAGATCCTTTTTGATAATCTCATGACCAAAATCCCTTAACGTGAGTTTTCGTTCCACTGAGCGTCAGA
CCCCGTAGAAAAGATCAAAGGATCTTCTTGAGATCCTTTTTTTCTGCGCGTAATCTGCTGCTTGCAAACA
AAAAAACCACCGCTACCAGCGGTGGTTTGTTTGCCGGATCAAGAGCTACCAACTCTTTTTCCGAAGGTAA
CTGGCTTCAGCAGAGCGCAGATACCAAATACTGTTCTTCTAGTGTAGCCGTAGTTAGGCCACCACTTCAA
GAACTCTGTAGCACCGCCTACATACCTCGCTCTGCTAATCCTGTTACCAGTGGCTGCTGCCAGTGGCGAT
AAGTCGTGTCTTACCGGGTTGGACTCAAGACGATAGTTACCGGATAAGGCGCAGCGGTCGGGCTGAACGG
GGGGTTCGTGCACACAGCCCAGCTTGGAGCGAACGACCTACACCGAACTGAGATACCTACAGCGTGAGCT
ATGAGAAAGCGCCACGCTTCCCGAAGGGAGAAAGGCGGACAGGTATCCGGTAAGCGGCAGGGTCGGAACA
GGAGAGCGCACGAGGGAGCTTCCAGGGGGAAACGCCTGGTATCTTTATAGTCCTGTCGGGTTTCGCCACC
TCTGACTTGAGCGTCGATTTTTGTGATGCTCGTCAGGGGGGCGGAGCCTATGGAAAAACGCCAGCAACGC
GGCCTTTTTACGGTTCCTGGCCTTTTGCTGGCCTTTTGCTCACATGTTCTTTCCTGCGTTATCCCCTGAT
TCTGTGGATAACCGTATTACCGCCTTTGAGTGAGCTGATACCGCTCGCCGCAGCCGAACGACCGAGCGCA
GCGAGTCAGTGAGCGAGGAAGCGGAAGAGCGCCCAATACGCAAACCGCCTCTCCCCGCGCGTTGGCCGAT
TCATTAATGCAGCTGGCACGACAGGTTTCCCGACTGGAAAGCGGGCAGTGAGCGCAACGCAATTAATGTG
AGTTAGCTCACTCATTAGGCACCCCAGGCTTTACACTTTATGCTTCCGGCTCGTATGTTGTGTGGAATTG
TGAGCGGATAACAATTTCACACAGGAAACAGCTATGACCATGATTACGCCAAGCGCGCAATTAACCCTCA
CTAAAGGGAACAAAAGCTGGAGCTGCAAGC
Features (pLannotate 1.2.2; 31 found; start..end, strand, type, name):
      5..231     +  promoter       RSV promoter: Rous sarcoma virus enhancer/promoter
    232..412     +  LTR            5' LTR (truncated): truncated 5' long terminal repeat (LTR) from HIV-1
    459..584     +  misc_feature   HIV-1 Ψ: packaging signal of human immunodeficiency virus type 1
    568..931     +  CDS            HIV-1 gag (fragment): gag protein from human immunodeficiency virus 1; gag
   1077..1310    +  misc_feature   RRE: The Rev response element (RRE) of HIV-1 allows for Rev-dependent mRNA export from the nucleus to the cytoplasm.
   1687..1713    +  CDS            Rev (fragment): human immunodeficiency virus 1 (HIV-1) Rev protein; rev; enhances nuclear export of unspliced and incompletely spliced viral mRNAs
   1720..1743    +  promoter       SV40 promoter (fragment): SV40 early promoter
   1744..1815    +  promoter       SV40 promoter (fragment): SV40 enhancer and early promoter
   1839..1974    +  rep_origin     SV40 ori: SV40 origin of replication
   2020..2616    +  CDS            PuroR (fragment): puromycin N-acetyltransferase; pac from Streptomyces; confers resistance to puromycin
   2665..2782    +  misc_feature   cPPT/CTS: central polypurine tract and central termination sequence of HIV-1
   2847..2913    +  CDS            small t antigen (fragment): SV40 (simian virus 40) small t antigen
   2920..4098    +  promoter       EF-1α promoter: strong constitutive promoter for human elongation factor EF-1α
   4115..4744    +  CDS            VSX1 (fragment): VSX1_HUMAN - Also known as RINX. Experimental evidence at protein level: Swiss-Prot protein existence level 1. Binds to the 37-bp core of the locus control region (LCR) of the red/green visual pigment gene cluster (PubMed:10903837). May regulate the activity of the LCR and the cone opsin genes at earlier stages of development (PubMed:10903837). Dispensable in early retinal development (By similarity). From Homo sapiens (Human).
   4847..4900    +  promoter       U6 promoter (fragment): RNA polymerase III promoter for human U6 snRNA
   4942..5530    +  misc_feature   WPRE: woodchuck hepatitis virus posttranscriptional regulatory element
   5581..5600    +  misc_feature   cPPT/CTS (fragment): central polypurine tract and central termination sequence of HIV-1
   5602..5835    +  LTR            3' LTR (ΔU3): self-inactivating 3' long terminal repeat (LTR) from HIV-1
   5913..6034    +  polyA_signal   SV40 poly(A) signal: SV40 polyadenylation signal
   6074..6209    +  rep_origin     SV40 ori: SV40 origin of replication
   6230..6248    -  promoter       T7 promoter: promoter for bacteriophage T7 RNA polymerase
   6256..6411    +  CDS            lacZα (fragment): LacZα fragment of β-galactosidase; lacZ fragment
   6416..6844    +  rep_origin     f1 ori (sequence partly withheld): f1 bacteriophage origin of replication; arrow indicates direction of (+) strand synthesis
   6897..7001    +  promoter       AmpR promoter: bla
   7002..7862    +  CDS            AmpR: β-lactamase; bla; confers resistance to ampicillin, carbenicillin, and related antibiotics
   8033..8621    +  rep_origin     ori: high-copy-number ColE1/pMB1/pBR322/pUC origin of replication
   8804..8896    +  CDS            lacI (fragment): lac repressor; lacI; The lac repressor binds to the lac operator to inhibit transcription in E. coli. This inhibition can be relieved by adding lactose or isopropyl-β-D-thiogalactopyranoside (IPTG).
   8909..8930    +  protein_bind   CAP binding site: CAP binding activates transcription in the presence of cAMP. E. coli catabolite activator protein
   8945..8975    +  promoter       lac promoter: promoter for the E. coli lac operon
   8983..8999    +  protein_bind   lac operator: The lac repressor binds to the lac operator to inhibit transcription in E. coli. This inhibition can be relieved by adding lactose or isopropyl-β-D-thiogalactopyranoside (IPTG). lac repressor encoded by lacI
   9044..9062    +  promoter       T3 promoter: promoter for bacteriophage T3 RNA polymerase
