[The description below was written by a language model from this plasmid's Addgene catalogue record and pLannotate feature annotations shown in this document.]
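Description:
TFORF0856 is a lentiviral mammalian expression plasmid built on the pLX_TRC317 backbone, carrying the human transcription factor VSX1 (also known as RINX) as a synthesized open reading frame. It is one member of a large barcoded transcription factor ORF collection. Each clone pairs its ORF with a unique 24-bp barcode so that the overexpressed factor can be identified by sequencing in pooled screens, such as those used to map factors that drive directed differentiation. The recorded insert is 821 bp, and the sequenced plasmid is 9,085 nt. The automated annotation matches only about 630 bp to the VSX1 reference protein. This may reflect the particular transcript isoform cited by the depositor, though the record does not confirm it. The barcode is not annotated as a separate feature.

The viral cassette has a third-generation, self-inactivating layout. An RSV promoter drives a truncated HIV-1 5' LTR, followed by the Ψ packaging signal with a partial gag sequence, the RRE for Rev-dependent export of the genomic RNA, a cPPT/CTS element and a ΔU3 3' LTR. Within the provirus, an SV40 early promoter expresses puromycin N-acetyltransferase for selecting transduced cells. Downstream, the strong constitutive EF-1α promoter drives VSX1, and a WPRE after the ORF enhances transcript expression. A short U6 promoter fragment lies between the ORF and the WPRE and appears to be residual sequence rather than a functional unit. An SV40 poly(A) signal follows the 3' LTR. In bacteria the plasmid is maintained through a high-copy ColE1/pUC origin and ampicillin resistance, and it also contains an f1 origin. The depositor notes that the plasmid can recombine during propagation, which is common for LTR-containing vectors.
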