Addgene plasmid #141736: TFORF0856
Purpose: Lentiviral vector for overexpressing transcription factor ORFs with unique 24-bp barcodes. Barcodes facilitate identification of transcription factors in pooled screens.
Depositing lab: Feng Zhang. Depositing organization: Broad Institute. Publication: A transcription factor atlas of directed differentiation. Joung J, Ma S, Tay T, Geiger-Schuller KR, Kirchgatterer PC, Verdine VK, Guo B, Arias-Garcia MA, Allen WE, Singh A, Kuksenko O, Abudayyeh OO, Gootenberg JS, Fu Z, Macrae RK, Buenrostro JD, Regev A, Zhang F. Cell. 2023 Jan 5;186(1):209-229.e26. doi: 10.1016/j.cell.2022.11.026. PubMed 36608654.
Backbone
  Vector backbone: pLX_TRC317
  Backbone manufacturer: Broad Institute Genetic Perturbation Platform
  Backbone size w/o insert (bp): 8264
  Vector type: Mammalian Expression, Lentiviral
  Selectable markers: Puromycin
Growth in bacteria
  Bacterial resistance: Ampicillin, 100 μg/mL
  Growth temperature: 37°C
  Growth strain: NEB Stable
  Copy number: High Copy
Gene/Insert
  Gene/Insert name: VSX1
  Species: H. sapiens (human)
  Insert size (bp): 821
  Entrez Gene: VSX1 (a.k.a. CAASDS, KTCN, KTCN1, PPCD, PPCD1, PPD, RINX)
  Promoter: EF1a
  Cloning method: Unknown
  Sequencing primers: 5′ GGGTGGAGACTGAAGTTAGGCCAG; 3′ CACATAGCGTAAAAGGAGCAACATAG
Terms and licenses: Academic/Nonprofit Terms; Industry Terms: Not Available to Industry
Depositor comments: NM_199425,ENST00000376707 . The transcription factor ORF portion of this plasmid was synthesized by Genewiz. Please test multiple small colonies in case of plasmid recombination. To make this collection available in a timely manner, a portion of this collection was not fully sequenced by Addgene. If an Addgene verified full plasmid sequence is not available, please contact us prior to placing an order to request the full sequence.
How to cite: TFORF0856 was a gift from Feng Zhang (Addgene plasmid # 141736 ; http://n2t.net/addgene:141736 ; RRID:Addgene_141736)
