>Addgene plasmid #141736 | TFORF0856 | depositor partial sequence | sequence record 277345 | Insert
ACCGCCACCATGACCGGCCGGGACTCGCTTTCCGACGGGCGCACTAGCAGCAGGGCGCTGGTGCCTGGCG
GTTCCCCTAGGGGCTCGCGCCCCCGGGGCTTCGCCATCACGGACCTGCTGGGCTTGGAGGCCGAGCTGCC
GGCGCCCGCTGGCCCAGGACAGGGATCTGGCTGCGAGGGTCCGGCAGTCGCGCCGTGCCCGGGCCCGGGG
CTTGACGGCTCCAGCCTGGCGCGTGGGGCCCTACCGCTGGGACTCGGCCTCCTCTGTGGCTTCGGCACGC
AGCCGCCGGCGGCCGCTCGAGCACCCTGCCTGCTCCTAGCGGACGTGCCGTTCCTGCCGCCCAGGGGCCC
CGAGCCCGCTGCCCCGCTGGCTCCCAGCCGTCCGCCGCCTGCGCTCGGCCGCCAGAAGCGCAGCGACAGC
GTCTCCACGTCCGATGAGGACAGCCAGTCTGAAGACAGGAATGACCTAAAGGCATCCCCCACCTTGGGCA
AGAGGAAGAAGCGGCGGCACAGGACAGTTTTCACTGCTCACCAGCTGGAAGAGTTGGAGAAGGCATTCAG
CGAGGCCCACTACCCTGATGTGTATGCCCGAGAAATGCTGGCTGTGAAAACTGAGCTCCCCGAAGACCGG
ATACAGGTGTCTGGGGTCCCTTTTCTCCGCTCCAAAGATACCACAGAGAACGTGTCATTCCCACATTCAG
TGAGCCAATCAGCAGTCCCTTCTCTATAGTAATGAACTAGTCCGTAACTTGAAAGTATTTCGATTTCTTG
GCTTTATATATCTTGTGGAAAGGACGACCTACGTCCTTTGAATTGCCATGA
