>Addgene plasmid #141736 | TFORF0856 | depositor partial sequence | sequence record 277346 | Barcode
CCTACGTCCTTTGAATTGCCATGA
